Addgene plasmid #244882: pTwist Amp High Copy FAM136A-HA mutant
Purpose: In vitro transcription of mutant human FAM136A downstream of SP6 promoter
Depositing lab: Alexis Jourdain. Depositing organization: Universite de Lausanne (UNIL). Publication: An updated inventory of genes essential for oxidative phosphorylation identifies a mitochondrial origin in familial Meniere's disease. Harhai M, Foged MM, Zarges C, Landoni JC, Chollet S, Simonelli M, Recazens E, Lisci M, Laban N, Manley S, Riemer J, Lopez-Escamez JA, Lysakowski A, Jourdain AA. Cell Rep. 2025 Jul 25;44(8):116069. doi: 10.1016/j.celrep.2025.116069. PubMed 40714634.
Backbone
  Vector backbone: pTwist Amp High Copy
  Backbone manufacturer: Twist Biosciences
  Vector type: Bacterial Expression, Synthetic Biology
Growth in bacteria
  Bacterial resistance: Ampicillin, 100 μg/mL
  Growth temperature: 37°C
  Growth strain: NEB Stable
  Copy number: High Copy
Gene/Insert
  Gene/Insert name: FAM136A mutant
  Species: H. sapiens (human)
  Mutation: GRCh38, chr2:70300842G>A
  Entrez Gene: FAM136A
  Promoter: SP6
  Tag / fusion protein: HA (C terminal on insert)
  Cloning method: Gene Synthesis
Resource information
  A portion of this plasmid was derived from a plasmid made by: Twist Biosciences
Terms and licenses: Academic/Nonprofit Terms; Industry Terms: Not Available to Industry
Depositor comments: SP6 promoter cloned upstream of the gene for in vitro transcription.
How to cite: pTwist Amp High Copy FAM136A-HA mutant was a gift from Alexis Jourdain (Addgene plasmid # 244882 ; http://n2t.net/addgene:244882 ; RRID:Addgene_244882)
