[The description below was written by a language model from this plasmid's Addgene catalogue record and pLannotate feature annotations shown in this document.]
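Description:
pTwist Amp High Copy FAM136A-HA mutant is a small (about 2.7 kb) bacterial cloning plasmid built on the commercial pTwist Amp High Copy backbone and made by gene synthesis. It serves as a template for in vitro transcription of a mutant form of human FAM136A. It is propagated in E. coli through a high-copy ColE1/pUC-type origin of replication. Selection is with ampicillin, conferred by a β-lactamase (AmpR) gene driven by its own bla promoter.

The payload lies on the reverse strand of the sequenced record. An SP6 bacteriophage promoter sits immediately upstream of the FAM136A coding sequence, which is followed by a C-terminal HA epitope tag for immunodetection of the product. The insert carries a single-nucleotide variant recorded as a G>A change at a defined position on chromosome 2 (GRCh38). The record does not state its consequence at the protein level. The annotation software labels the FAM136A region as only a 225 nt fragment match, but whether this reflects truncation by the mutation or simply the limits of automated matching cannot be determined from the table.

The cassette is flanked by short pUC-type polylinker remnants. A T7 promoter on the opposite side points toward the insert in the antisense direction. Other backbone remnants include lacZα fragments, a partial lac operator and an attB1 site, and the record assigns them no role.

SP6 RNA polymerase can be used to produce FAM136A-HA mutant RNA in vitro. The associated study concerns genes essential for oxidative phosphorylation and a mitochondrial origin of familial Menière's disease, which suggests the variant is disease-related.
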