Features (pLannotate 1.2.2; 13 found; start..end, strand, type, name):
    598..622     +  protein_bind   attB1: mutant version of attB; recombination site for the Gateway® BP reaction BP Clonase™
    739..1327    +  rep_origin     ori: high-copy-number ColE1/pMB1/pBR322/pUC origin of replication
   1478..1493    +  protein_bind   lac operator (fragment): The lac repressor binds to the lac operator to inhibit transcription in E. coli. This inhibition can be relieved by adding lactose or isopropyl-β-D-thiogalactopyranoside (IPTG). lac repressor encoded by lacI
   1612..1630    +  promoter       T7 promoter: promoter for bacteriophage T7 RNA polymerase
   1636..1671    -  misc_feature   MCS (fragment): pUC18/19 multiple cloning site
   1679..1707    -  CDS            3xHA (fragment): three tandem HA epitope tags
   1708..1932    -  CDS            FAM136A (fragment): F136A_HUMAN - Experimental evidence at protein level: Swiss-Prot protein existence level 1. From Homo sapiens (Human).
   1933..1950    -  misc_feature   MCS (fragment): pUC18/19 multiple cloning site
   1955..1973    -  promoter       SP6 promoter: promoter for bacteriophage SP6 RNA polymerase
   1977..2032    +  CDS            lacZα (fragment): LacZα fragment of β-galactosidase; lacZ fragment
   2085..2128    +  CDS            lacZα (fragment): LacZα fragment of β-galactosidase; lacZ fragment
   2215..2319    +  promoter       AmpR promoter: bla
   2320..498     +  CDS            AmpR (across the origin): β-lactamase; bla; confers resistance to ampicillin, carbenicillin, and related antibiotics
>Addgene plasmid #244882 | pTwist Amp High Copy FAM136A-HA mutant | addgene full sequence | sequence record 489445 | Addgene NGS Result
AGTGCTGCCATAACCATGAGTGATAACACTGCGGCCAACTTACTTCTGACAACGATCGGAGGACCGAAGG
AGCTAACCGCTTTTTTGCACAACATGGGGGATCATGTAACTCGCCTTGATCGTTGGGAACCGGAGCTGAA
TGAAGCCATACCAAACGACGAGCGTGACACCACGATGCCTGTAGCAATGGCAACAACGTTGCGCAAACTA
TTAACTGGCGAACTACTTACTCTAGCTTCCCGGCAACAATTAATAGACTGGATGGAGGCGGATAAAGTTG
CAGGACCACTTCTGCGCTCGGCCCTTCCGGCTGGCTGGTTTATTGCTGATAAATCTGGAGCCGGTGAGCG
TGGCTCTCGCGGTATCATTGCAGCACTGGGGCCAGATGGTAAGCCCTCCCGTATCGTAGTTATCTACACG
ACGGGGAGTCAGGCAACTATGGATGAACGAAATAGACAGATCGCTGAGATAGGTGCCTCACTGATTAAGC
ATTGGTAACTGTCAGACCAAGTTTACTCATATATACTTTAGATTGATTTAAAACTTCATTTTTAATTTAA
AAGGATCTAGGTGAAGATCCTTGAATTGCCATTATCAACAAGTTTGTACAAAAAAGCAGGCTCCGAATTG
GTATCACGAGGACGATTTGAAGCCCCCTACCCATTTACGCTGACTTGACGGGACGGCGGCTTTGTTGAAT
AGAGCGTCAGACCCCGTAGAAAAGATCAAAGGATCTTCTTGAGATCCTTTTTTTCTGCGCGTAATCTGCT
GCTTGCAAACAAAAAAACCACCGCTACCAGCGGTGGTTTGTTTGCCGGATCAAGAGCTACCAACTCTTTT
TCCGAAGGTAACTGGCTTCAGCAGAGCGCAGATACCAAATACTGTTCTTCTAGTGTAGCCGTAGTTAGGC
CACCACTTCAAGAACTCTGTAGCACCGCCTACATACCTCGCTCTGCTAATCCTGTTACCAGTGGCTGCTG
CCAGTGGCGATAAGTCGTGTCTTACCGGGTTGGACTCAAGACGATAGTTACCGGATAAGGCGCAGCGGTC
GGGCTGAACGGGGGGTTCGTGCACACAGCCCAGCTTGGAGCGAACGACCTACACCGAACTGAGATACCTA
CAGCGTGAGCTATGAGAAAGCGCCACGCTTCCCGAAGGGAGAAAGGCGGACAGGTATCCGGTAAGCGGCA
GGGTCGGAACAGGAGAGCGCACGAGGGAGCTTCCAGGGGGAAACGCCTGGTATCTTTATAGTCCTGTCGG
GTTTCGCCACCTCTGACTTGAGCGTCGATTTTTGTGATGCTCGTCAGGGGGGCGGAGCCTATGGAAAAAC
GCCAGCAACGCGGCCTTTTTACGGTTCCTGGCCTTTTGCTGGCCTTTTGCTCACATGTTCTTTCCAGCGA
CATATGCCATACGCCGAACTGAACTCCACCTAATGTCTTGGAGATTGTCGGATAGCGCGGAATAGGATTG
TGCCCTCTGAGCGGATAACAATTTCACACAGGAAACAGCTATGACCATGACACATGCATCCACCATCGCA
GACTTATCATCACTGAGCCTCCACCTAGCCTTCACACAGGAAACAGCTATGACCATGATTACGCCAAGCT
CTAATACGACTCACTATAGGGAGACAAGCTTGCATGCCTGCAGGTCGACTCTAGAGGATCCTCACTATTA
AGCGTAATCTGGAACATCGTATGGGTAGAACTTCTCTAATTCACTTGTGACGAGAGCCTGGGCCTGGGCC
AGTGGAACATGACATCTCTCAATGCATTGATGGACCTGTTTCATTGAGGCCTGACTGTCTTCGCAACAGC
TTGCAGAGCATCGGAACATCAATCCCTGCATCTTACGTATATTCTCCCGCTCTAAGCTTTTCACCATGCT
CTCGACTGCCTCCTGAACACGTAACTGCTGCAATTCTGCCATGGTACCGAGCTCGAATTCGTATTCTATA
GTGTCACCTAAATCCAATTCACTGGCCGTCGTTTTACAACGTCGTGACTGGGAAAACCCTGGCGTTACCC
AAAGGTCAGGCGGAATGGCACTTCCTTATTCCAGATGCGTGCGGATTATGCATGACTGGCCGTCGTTTTA
CAACGTCGTGACTGGGAAAACCCTGGCGCTTGTGGTGGATCACAGTTATTGGAGACTTCCTTGGCCGTAC
GATGGGTTTTGTTTCAGGTATCTGGCACTTTTCGGGGAAATGTGCGCGGAACCCCTATTTGTTTATTTTT
CTAAATACATTCAAATATGTATCCGCTCATGAGACAATAACCCTGATAAATGCTTCAATAATATTGAAAA
AGGAAGAGTATGAGTATTCAACATTTCCGTGTCGCCCTTATTCCCTTTTTTGCGGCATTTTGCCTTCCTG
TTTTTGCTCACCCAGAAACGCTGGTGAAAGTAAAAGATGCTGAAGATCAGTTGGGTGCACGAGTGGGTTA
CATCGAACTGGATCTCAACAGCGGTAAGATCCTTGAGAGTTTTCGCCCCGAAGAACGTTTTCCAATGATG
AGCACTTTTAAAGTTCTGCTATGTGGCGCGGTATTATCCCGTATTGACGCCGGGCAAGAGCAACTCGGTC
GCCGCATACACTATTCTCAGAATGACTTGGTTGAGTACTCACCAGTCACAGAAAAGCATCTTACGGATGG
CATGACAGTAAGAGAATTATGC
