>Addgene plasmid #244882 | pTwist Amp High Copy FAM136A-HA mutant | depositor partial sequence | sequence record 489819 | Human FAM136A mutant cDNA proceeded by an SP6 promoter region.
TTGGGTAACGCCAGGGTTTTCCCAGTCACGACGTTGTAAAACGACGGCCAGTGAATTGGATTTAGGTGAC
ACTATAGAATACGAATTCGAGCTCGGTACCATGGCAGAATTGCAGCAGTTACGTGTTCAGGAGGCAGTCG
AGAGCATGGTGAAAAGCTTAGAGCGGGAGAATATACGTAAGATGCAGGGATTGATGTTCCGATGCTCTGC
AAGCTGTTGCGAAGACAGTCAGGCCTCAATGAAACAGGTCCATCAATGCATTGAGAGATGTCATGTTCCA
CTGGCCCAGGCCCAGGCTCTCGTCACAAGTGAATTAGAGAAGTTCTACCCATACGATGTTCCAGATTACG
CTTAATAGTGAGGATCCTCTAGAGTCGACCTGCAGGCATGCAAGCTTGTCTCCCTATAGTGAGTCGTATT
AGAGCTTGGCGTAATCATGGTCATAGCTGTTTCCTGTGTGA
